>Addgene plasmid #200724 | pLenti-C-Myc-DDK-IRES-Puro METTL3 | addgene full sequence | sequence record 401795 | Addgene NGS Result
GAAGATCCTTTGATCTTTTCTACGGGGTCTGACGCTCAGTGGAACGAAAACTCACGTTAAGGGATTTTGG
TCATGATTACGCCCCGCCCTGCCACTCATCGCAGTACTGTTGTAATTCATTAAGCATTCTGCCGACATGG
AAGCCATCACAAACGGCATGATGAACCTGAATCGCCAGCGGCATCAGCACCTTGTCGCCTTGCGTATAAT
ATTTGCCCATGGTGAAAACGGGGGCGAAGAAGTTGTCCATATTGGCCACGTTTAAATCAAAACTGGTGAA
ACTCACCCAGGGATTGGCTGAGACGAAAAACATATTCTCAATAAACCCTTTAGGGAAATAGGCCAGGTTT
TCACCGTAACACGCCACATCTTGCGAATATATGTGTAGAAACTGCCGGAAATCGTCGTGGTATTCACTCC
AGAGCGATGAAAACGTTTCAGTTTGCTCATGGAAAACGGTGTAACAAGGGTGAACACTATCCCATATCAC
CAGCTCACCGTCTTTCATTGCCATACGGAACTCCGGATGAGCATTCATCAGGCGGGCAAGAATGTGAATA
AAGGCCGGATAAAACTTGTGCTTATTTTTCTTTACGGTCTTTAAAAAGGCCGTAATATCCAGCTGAACGG
TCTGGTTATAGGTACATTGAGCAACTGACTGAAATGCCTCAAAATGTTCTTTACGATGCCATTGGGATAT
ATCAACGGTGGTATATCCAGTGATTTTTTTCTCCATACTCTTCCTTTTTCAATATTATTGAAGCATTTAT
CAGGGTTATTGTCTCATGAGCGGATACATATTTGAATGTATTTAGAAAAATAAACAAATAGGGGTTCCGC
GCACATTTCCCCGAAAAGTGCCACCTGACGTCGACGGATCGGGAGATCTCCCGATCCCCTATGGTGCACT
CTCAGTACAATCTGCTCTGATGCCGCATAGTTAAGCCAGTATCTGCTCCCTGCTTGTGTGTTGGAGGTCG
CTGAGTAGTGCGCGAGCAAAATTTAAGCTACAACAAGGCAAGGCTTGACCGACAATTGCATGAAGAATCT
GCTTAGGGTTAGGCGTTTTGCGCTGCTTCGCGATGTACGGGCCAGATATCGCGTTGACATTGATTATTGA
CTAGTTATTAATAGTAATCAATTACGGGGTCATTAGTTCATAGCCCATATATGGAGTTCCGCGTTACATA
ACTTACGGTAAATGGCCCGCCTGGCTGACCGCCCAACGACCCCCGCCCATTGACGTCAATAATGACGTAT
GTTCCCATAGTAACGCCAATAGGGACTTTCCATTGACGTCAATGGGTGGAGTATTTACGGTAAACTGCCC
ACTTGGCAGTACATCAAGTGTATCATATGCCAAGTACGCCCCCTATTGACGTCAATGACGGTAAATGGCC
CGCCTGGCATTATGCCCAGTACATGACCTTATGGGACTTTCCTACTTGGCAGTACATCTACGTATTAGTC
ATCGCTATTACCATGGTGATGCGGTTTTGGCAGTACATCAATGGGCGTGGATAGCGGTTTGACTCACGGG
GATTTCCAAGTCTCCACCCCATTGACGTCAATGGGAGTTTGTTTTGGCACCAAAATCAACGGGACTTTCC
AAAATGTCGTAACAACTCCGCCCCATTGACGCAAATGGGCGGTAGGCGTGTACGGTGGGAGGTCTATATA
AGCAGCGCGTTTTGCCTGTACTGGGTCTCTCTGGTTAGACCAGATCTGAGCCTGGGAGCTCTCTGGCTAA
CTAGGGAACCCACTGCTTAAGCCTCAATAAAGCTTGCCTTGAGTGCTTCAAGTAGTGTGTGCCCGTCTGT
TGTGTGACTCTGGTAACTAGAGATCCCTCAGACCCTTTTAGTCAGTGTGGAAAATCTCTAGCAGTGGCGC
CCGAACAGGGACTTGAAAGCGAAAGGGAAACCAGAGGAGCTCTCTCGACGCAGGACTCGGCTTGCTGAAG
CGCGCACGGCAAGAGGCGAGGGGCGGCGACTGGTGAGTACGCCAAAAATTTTGACTAGCGGAGGCTAGAA
GGAGAGAGATGGGTGCGAGAGCGTCAGTATTAAGCGGGGGAGAATTAGATCGCGATGGGAAAAAATTCGG
TTAAGGCCAGGGGGAAAGAAAAAATATAAATTAAAACATATAGTATGGGCAAGCAGGGAGCTAGAACGAT
TCGCAGTTAATCCTGGCCTGTTAGAAACATCAGAAGGCTGTAGACAAATACTGGGACAGCTACAACCATC
CCTTCAGACAGGATCAGAAGAACTTAGATCATTATATAATACAGTAGCAACCCTCTATTGTGTGCATCAA
AGGATAGAGATAAAAGACACCAAGGAAGCTTTAGACAAGATAGAGGAAGAGCAAAACAAAAGTAAGACCA
CCGCACAGCAAGCGGCCGGCCGCTGATCTTCAGACCTGGAGGAGGAGATATGAGGGACAATTGGAGAAGT
GAATTATATAAATATAAAGTAGTAAAAATTGAACCATTAGGAGTAGCACCCACCAAGGCAAAGAGAAGAG
TGGTGCAGAGAGAAAAAAGAGCAGTGGGAATAGGAGCTTTGTTCCTTGGGTTCTTGGGAGCAGCAGGAAG
CACTATGGGCGCAGCGTCAATGACGCTGACGGTACAGGCCAGACAATTATTGTCTGGTATAGTGCAGCAG
CAGAACAATTTGCTGAGGGCTATTGAGGCGCAACAGCATCTGTTGCAACTCACAGTCTGGGGCATCAAGC
AGCTCCAGGCAAGAATCCTGGCTGTGGAAAGATACCTAAAGGATCAACAGCTCCTGGGGATTTGGGGTTG
CTCTGGAAAACTCATTTGCACCACTGCTGTGCCTTGGAATGCTAGTTGGAGTAATAAATCTCTGGAACAG
ATTTGGAATCACACGACCTGGATGGAGTGGGACAGAGAAATTAACAATTACACAAGCTTAATACACTCCT
TAATTGAAGAATCGCAAAACCAGCAAGAAAAGAATGAACAAGAATTATTGGAATTAGATAAATGGGCAAG
TTTGTGGAATTGGTTTAACATAACAAATTGGCTGTGGTATATAAAATTATTCATAATGATAGTAGGAGGC
TTGGTAGGTTTAAGAATAGTTTTTGCTGTACTTTCTATAGTGAATAGAGTTAGGCAGGGATATTCACCAT
TATCGTTTCAGACCCACCTCCCAACCCCGAGGGGACCCGACAGGCCCGAAGGAATAGAAGAAGAAGGTGG
AGAGAGAGACAGAGACAGATCCATTCGATTAGTGAACGGATCGGCACTGCGTGCGCCAATTCTGCAGACA
AATGGCAGTATTCATCCACAATTTTAAAAGAAAAGGGGGGATTGGGGGGTACAGTGCAGGGGAAAGAATA
GTAGACATAATAGCAACAGACATACAAACTAAAGAATTACAAAAACAAATTACAAAAATTCAAAATTTTC
GGGTTTATTACAGGGACAGCAGAGATCCAGTTTGGTTAGTACCGGGCCCGCTCTAGACATGTCCAATATG
ACCGCCATGTTGACATTGATTATTGACTAGTTATTAATAGTAATCAATTACGGGGTCATTAGTTCATAGC
CCATATATGGAGTTCCGCGTTACATAACTTACGGTAAATGGCCCGCCTGGCTGACCGCCCAACGACCCCC
GCCCATTGACGTCAATAATGACGTATGTTCCCATAGTAACGCCAATAGGGACTTTCCATTGACGTCAATG
GGTGGAGTATTTACGGTAAACTGCCCACTTGGCAGTACATCAAGTGTATCATATGCCAAGTCCGCCCCCT
ATTGACGTCAATGACGGTAAATGGCCCGCCTGGCATTATGCCCAGTACATGACCTTACGGGACTTTCCTA
CTTGGCAGTACATCTACGTATTAGTCATCGCTATTACCATGGTGATGCGGTTTTGGCAGTACACCAATGG
GCGTGGATAGCGGTTTGACTCACGGGGATTTCCAAGTCTCCACCCCATTGACGTCAATGGGAGTTTGTTT
TGGCACCAAAATCAACGGGACTTTCCAAAATGTCGTAATAACCCCGCCCCGTTGACGCAAATGGGCGGTA
GGCGTGTACGGTGGGAGGTCTATATAAGCAGAGCTCGTTTAGTGAACCGTCAGAATTTTGTAATACGACT
CACTATAGGGCGGCCGGGAATTCGTCGACTGGATCCGGTACCGAGGAGATCTGCCGCCGCGATCGCCGGC
GCGCCAGATCTCAAGCTTAACTAGCTAGCGGACCGACGCGTACGCGGCCGCATGTCGGACACGTGGAGCT
CTATCCAGGCCCACAAGAAGCAGCTGGACTCTCTGCGGGAGAGGCTGCAGCGGAGGCGGAAGCAGGACTC
GGGGCACTTGGATCTACGGAATCCAGAGGCAGCATTGTCTCCAACCTTCCGTAGTGACAGCCCAGTGCCT
ACTGCACCCACCTCTGGTGGCCCTAAGCCCAGCACAGCTTCAGCAGTTCCTGAATTAGCTACAGATCCTG
AGTTAGAGAAGAAGTTGCTACACCACCTCTCTGATCTGGCCTTAACATTGCCCACTGATGCTGTGTCCAT
CTGTCTTGCCATCTCCACGCCAGATGCTCCTGCCACTCAAGATGGGGTAGAAAGCCTCCTGCAGAAGTTT
GCAGCTCAGGAGTTGATTGAGGTAAAGCGAGGTCTCCTACAAGATGATGCACATCCTACTCTTGTAACCT
ATGCTGACCATTCCAAGCTCTCTGCCATGATGGGTGCTGTGGCAGAAAAGAAGGGCCCTGGGGAGGTAGC
AGGGACTGTCACAGGGCAGAAGCGGCGTGCAGAACAGGACTCGACTACAGTAGCTGCCTTTGCCAGTTCG
TTAGTCTCTGGTCTGAACTCTTCAGCATCGGAACCAGCAAAGGAGCCAGCCAAGAAATCAAGGAAACATG
CTGCCTCAGATGTTGATCTGGAGATAGAGAGCCTTCTGAACCAACAGTCCACTAAGGAACAACAGAGCAA
GAAGGTCAGTCAGGAGATCCTAGAGCTATTAAATACTACAACAGCCAAGGAACAATCCATTGTTGAAAAA
TTTCGCTCTCGAGGTCGGGCCCAAGTGCAAGAATTCTGTGACTATGGAACCAAGGAGGAGTGCATGAAAG
CCAGTGATGCTGATCGACCCTGTCGCAAGCTGCACTTCAGACGAATTATCAATAAACACACTGATGAGTC
TTTAGGTGACTGCTCTTTCCTTAATACATGTTTCCACATGGATACCTGCAAGTATGTTCACTATGAAATT
GATGCTTGCATGGATTCTGAGGCCCCTGGCAGCAAAGACCACACGCCAAGCCAGGAGCTT
[681 nt withheld, positions 5311-5991]
CTCGAGCAGAAACTCATCTCAGAAGAGGATCTGGCAGCAAATGATATCCTGGATTACAAGGATGACGACG
ATAAGGTTTAAACCTAGGCGTAGCGGCCGCAAATTCCGCCCCTCTCCCTCCCCCCCCCCTAACGTTACTG
GCCGAAGCCGCTTGGAATAAGGCCGGTGTGCGTTTGTCTATATGTTATTTTCCACCATATTGCCGTCTTT
TGGCAATGTGAGGGCCCGGAAACCTGGCCCTGTCTTCTTGACGAGCATTCCTAGGGGTCTTTCCCCTCTC
GCCAAAGGAATGCAAGGTCTGTTGAATGTCGTGAAGGAAGCAGTTCCTCTGGAAGCTTCTTGAAGACAAA
CAACGTCTGTAGCGACCCTTTGCAGGCAGCGGAACCCCCCACCTGGCGACAGGTGCCTCTGCGGCCAAAA
GCCACGTGTATAAGATACACCTGCAAAGGCGGCACAACCCCAGTGCCACGTTGTGAGTTGGATAGTTGTG
GAAAGAGTCAAATGGCTCTCCTCAAGCGTATTCAACAAGGGGCTGAAGGATGCCCAGAAGGTACCCCATT
GTATGGGATCTGATCTGGGGCCTCGGTGCACATGCTTTACATGTGTTTAGTCGAGGTTAAAAAAACGTCT
AGGCCCCCCGAACCACGGGGACGTGGTTTTCCTTTGAAAAACACGATGATAATATGACCGAGTACAAGCC
CACGGTGCGCCTCGCCACCCGCGACGACGTCCCCCGGGCAGTACGCACCCTCGCCGCCGCGTTCGCCGAC
TACCCCGCCACGCGCCACACCGTCGATCCAGACCGCCACATCGAGCGGGTCACCGAGCTGCAAGAACTCT
TCCTCACGCGCGTCGGGCTCGACATCGGCAAGGTGTGGGTCGCGGACGACGGCGCCGCGGTGGCGGTCTG
GACCACGCCGGAGAGCGTCGAAGCGGGGGCGGTGTTCGCCGAGATCGGCCCGCGCATGGCCGAGTTGAGC
GGTTCCCGGCTGGCCGCGCAGCAACAGATGGAAGGCCTCCTGGCGCCGCACCGGCCCAAGGAGCCCGCGT
GGTTCCTGGCCACCGTCGGCGTCTCGCCCGACCACCAGGGCAAGGGTCTGGGCAGCGCCGTCGTGCTCCC
CGGAGTGGAGGCGGCCGAGCGCGCCGGGGTGCCCGCCTTCCTGGAGACCTCCGCGCCCCGCAACCTCCCC
TTCTACGAGCGGCTCGGCTTCACCGTCACCGCCGACGTCGAGGTGCCCGAAGGACCGCGCACCTGGTGCA
TGACCCGCAAGCCCGGTGCCTGATGTACAAGTAGGATTCGTCGAGGGACCTAATAACTTCGTATAGCATA
CATTATACGAAGTTATACATGTTTAAGGGTTCCGGTTCCACTAGGTACAATTCGATATCAAGCTTATCGA
TAATCAACCTCTGGATTACAAAATTTGTGAAAGATTGACTGGTATTCTTAACTATGTTGCTCCTTTTACG
CTATGTGGATACGCTGCTTTAATGCCTTTGTATCATGCTATTGCTTCCCGTATGGCTTTCATTTTCTCCT
CCTTGTATAAATCCTGGTTGCTGTCTCTTTATGAGGAGTTGTGGCCCGTTGTCAGGCAACGTGGCGTGGT
GTGCACTGTGTTTGCTGACGCAACCCCCACTGGTTGGGGCATTGCCACCACCTGTCAGCTCCTTTCCGGG
ACTTTCGCTTTCCCCCTCCCTATTGCCACGGCGGAACTCATCGCCGCCTGCCTTGCCCGCTGCTGGACAG
GGGCTCGGCTGTTGGGCACTGACAATTCCGTGGTGTTGTCGGGGAAATCATCGTCCTTTCCTTGGCTGCT
CGCCTGTGTTGCCACCTGGATTCTGCGCGGGACGTCCTTCTGCTACGTCCCTTCGGCCCTCAATCCAGCG
GACCTTCCTTCCCGCGGCCTGCTGCCGGCTCTGCGGCCTCTTCCGCGTCTTCGCCTTCGCCCTCAGACGA
GTCGGATCTCCCTTTGGGCCGCCTCCCCGCATCGATACCGTCGACCTCGATCGAGACCTAGAAAAACATG
GAGCAATCACAAGTAGCAATACAGCAGCTACCAATGCTGATTGTGCCTGGCTAGAAGCACAAGAGGAGGA
GGAGGTGGGTTTTCCAGTCACACCTCAGGTACCTTTAAGACCAATGACTTACAAGGCAGCTGTAGATCTT
AGCCACTTTTTAAAAGAAAAGGGGGGACTGGAAGGGCTAATTCACTCCCAACGAAGACAAGATATCCTTG
ATCTGTGGATCTACCACACACAAGGCTACTTCCCTGATTGGCAGAACTACACACCAGGGCCAGGGATCAG
ATATCCACTGACCTTTGGATGGTGCTACAAGCTAGTACCAGTTGAGCAAGAGAAGGTAGAAGAAGCCAAT
GAAGGAGAGAACACCCGCTTGTTACACCCTGTGAGCCTGCATGGGATGGATGACCCGGAGAGAGAAGTAT
TAGAGTGGAGGTTTGACAGCCGCCTAGCATTTCATCACATGGCCCGAGAGCTGCATCCGGACTGTACTGG
GTCTCTCTGGTTAGACCAGATCTGAGCCTGGGAGCTCTCTGGCTAACTAGGGAACCCACTGCTTAAGCCT
CAATAAAGCTTGCCTTGAGTGCTTCAAGTAGTGTGTGCCCGTCTGTTGTGTGACTCTGGTAACTAGAGAT
CCCTCAGACCCTTTTAGTCAGTGTGGAAAATCTCTAGCAGCATGTGAGCAAAAGGCCAGCAAAAGGCCAG
GAACCGTAAAAAGGCCGCGTTGCTGGCGTTTTTCCATAGGCTCCGCCCCCCTGACGAGCATCACAAAAAT
CGACGCTCAAGTCAGAGGTGGCGAAACCCGACAGGACTATAAAGATACCAGGCGTTTCCCCCTGGAAGCT
CCCTCGTGCGCTCTCCTGTTCCGACCCTGCCGCTTACCGGATACCTGTCCGCCTTTCTCCCTTCGGGAAG
CGTGGCGCTTTCTCATAGCTCACGCTGTAGGTATCTCAGTTCGGTGTAGGTCGTTCGCTCCAAGCTGGGC
TGTGTGCACGAACCCCCCGTTCAGCCCGACCGCTGCGCCTTATCCGGTAACTATCGTCTTGAGTCCAACC
CGGTAAGACACGACTTATCGCCACTGGCAGCAGCCACTGGTAACAGGATTAGCAGAGCGAGGTATGTAGG
CGGTGCTACAGAGTTCTTGAAGTGGTGGCCTAACTACGGCTACACTAGAAGAACAGTATTTGGTATCTGC
GCTCTGCTGAAGCCAGTTACCTTCGGAAAAAGAGTTGGTAGCTCTTGATCCGGCAAACAAACCACCGCTG
GTAGCGGTGGTTTTTTTGTTTGCAAGCAGCAGATTACGCGCAGAAAAAAAGGATCTCAA
Features (pLannotate 1.2.2; 25 found; start..end, strand, type, name):
     80..736     -  CDS            cat: CAT_ECOLX - Experimental evidence at protein level: Swiss-Prot protein existence level 1. This enzyme is an effector of chloramphenicol resistance in bacteria. From Escherichia coli. This protein is used as a marker in many commonly used cloning vectors, such as pACYC184.
    737..841     -  promoter       AmpR promoter: bla
    900..952     -  misc_feature   bom (fragment): basis of mobility region from pBR322
   1106..1485    +  enhancer       CMV enhancer: human cytomegalovirus immediate early enhancer
   1486..1685    +  promoter       CMV promoter: human cytomegalovirus (CMV) immediate early promoter
   1703..1883    +  LTR            5' LTR (truncated): truncated 5' long terminal repeat (LTR) from HIV-1
   1930..2055    +  misc_feature   HIV-1 Ψ: packaging signal of human immunodeficiency virus type 1
   2039..2377    +  CDS            HIV-1 gag (fragment): gag protein from human immunodeficiency virus 1; gag
   2552..2785    +  misc_feature   RRE: The Rev response element (RRE) of HIV-1 allows for Rev-dependent mRNA export from the nucleus to the cytoplasm.
   3162..3262    +  CDS            Rev (fragment): human immunodeficiency virus 1 (HIV-1) Rev protein; rev; enhances nuclear export of unspliced and incompletely spliced viral mRNAs
   3312..3429    +  misc_feature   cPPT/CTS: central polypurine tract and central termination sequence of HIV-1
   3512..3891    +  enhancer       CMV enhancer: human cytomegalovirus immediate early enhancer
   3893..4092    +  promoter       CMV promoter: human cytomegalovirus (CMV) immediate early promoter
   4121..4139    +  promoter       T7 promoter: promoter for bacteriophage T7 RNA polymerase
   4252..5991    +  CDS            METTL3 (sequence partly withheld): MTA70_HUMAN - Also known as MTA70. Experimental evidence at protein level: Swiss-Prot protein existence level 1. The METTL3-METTL14 heterodimer forms a N6-methyltransferase complex that methylates adenosine residues at the N(6) position of some RNAs and regulates various processes such as the circadian clock, differentiation of embryonic and hematopoietic stem cells, cortical neurogenesis, response to DNA damage, differentiation of T-cells and primary miRNA processing (PubMed:22575960, PubMed:24284625, PubMed:25719671, PubMed:25799998, PubMed:26321680, PubMed:26593424, PubMed:27627798, PubMed:
   6043..6067    +  CDS            3xFLAG (fragment): three tandem FLAG® epitope tags
   6211..6673    +  misc_feature   IRES: internal ribosome entry site (IRES) of the encephalomyocarditis virus (EMCV)
   6675..7274    +  CDS            PuroR: puromycin N-acetyltransferase; pac from Streptomyces alboniger; confers resistance to puromycin
   7304..7337    +  protein_bind   loxP: Cre-mediated recombination occurs in the 8-bp core sequence (GCATACAT). Cre recombinase
   7370..7393    +  misc_feature   MCS (fragment): pBluescript multiple cloning site
   7393..7981    +  misc_feature   WPRE: woodchuck hepatitis virus posttranscriptional regulatory element
   7982..8001    +  misc_feature   MCS (fragment): pBluescript multiple cloning site
   8003..8503    +  CDS            nef (fragment): NEF_HV1LA - Experimental evidence at protein level: Swiss-Prot protein existence level 1. Extracellular Nef protein targets CD4(+) T-lymphocytes for apoptosis by interacting with CXCR4 surface receptors. From Human immunodeficiency virus type 1 group M subtype B (isolate Lai) (HIV-1).
   8510..8690    +  LTR            5' LTR (truncated): truncated 5' long terminal repeat (LTR) from HIV-1
   8752..9340    -  rep_origin     ori: high-copy-number ColE1/pMB1/pBR322/pUC origin of replication
