[The description below was written by a language model from this plasmid's Addgene catalogue record and pLannotate feature annotations shown in this document.]
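Description:
pLenti-C-Myc-DDK-IRES-Puro METTL3 is a lentiviral mammalian expression plasmid of about 9.3 kb, built on the commercial pLenti-C-Myc-DDK-IRES-Puro backbone, for expressing epitope-tagged human METTL3. METTL3 is the catalytic subunit that pairs with METTL14 to form the N6-adenosine RNA methyltransferase complex. In bacteria the plasmid replicates from a high-copy ColE1/pUC-type origin and is selected with chloramphenicol through a cat gene driven by the bla promoter. A fragment of the pBR322 bom region is also annotated.

The viral portion has an HIV-1-derived transfer vector layout. A CMV enhancer/promoter sits upstream of a truncated 5' LTR, which in such vectors typically drives genomic RNA synthesis in packaging cells. It is followed by the Ψ packaging signal with a gag fragment, the Rev response element for Rev-dependent nuclear export, and the cPPT/CTS. An internal CMV enhancer/promoter, with a T7 promoter just downstream, drives the METTL3 coding sequence. According to the catalogue entry, the insert is fused at its C terminus to the backbone's Myc-DDK (FLAG) tag. The feature table picks up only a short FLAG-type match after the insert and does not annotate the Myc epitope separately. An EMCV IRES then allows puromycin N-acetyltransferase to be translated from the same transcript, so puromycin selection of transduced cells is linked to METTL3 expression. A single loxP site, a WPRE that enhances transcript expression, a nef fragment and a second truncated LTR complete the cassette.

The construct is intended for producing lentivirus to establish cells expressing tagged METTL3. The tags allow detection or pull-down of the protein, although the record does not describe specific applications.
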