Addgene plasmid #200724: pLenti-C-Myc-DDK-IRES-Puro METTL3
Purpose: Lentiviral expression of Flag-Tagged human METTL3
Depositing lab: Claudio Alarcón. Depositing organization: Yale University.
Backbone
  Vector backbone: pLenti-C-Myc-DDK-IRES-Puro
  Backbone manufacturer: Origene
  Vector type: Mammalian Expression, Lentiviral
  Selectable markers: Puromycin
Growth in bacteria
  Bacterial resistance: Chloramphenicol, 25 μg/mL
  Growth temperature: 37°C
  Growth strain: NEB Stable
  Copy number: Unknown
Gene/Insert
  Gene/Insert name: METTL3
  Species: H. sapiens (human)
  Entrez Gene: METTL3 (a.k.a. IME4, M6A, MT-A70, Spo8, hMETTL3)
  Promoter: CMV
  Tag / fusion protein: Myc-DDK from backbone plasmid (C terminal on backbone)
  Cloning method: Restriction Enzyme; 5′ cloning site Unknown (unknown if destroyed)
  Sequencing primers: 5′ V2-F; 3′ IRES100-R
Terms and licenses: Academic/Nonprofit Terms; Industry Terms: Not Available to Industry
How to cite: pLenti-C-Myc-DDK-IRES-Puro METTL3 was a gift from Claudio Alarcón (Addgene plasmid # 200724 ; http://n2t.net/addgene:200724 ; RRID:Addgene_200724)
